Addgene plasmid #70836: pFOSGE_COF1F09
Purpose: Gateway entry clone
Depositing lab: Alexander Stark. Depositing organization: Research Institute of Molecular Pathology (IMP). Publication: Transcriptional regulators form diverse groups with context-dependent regulatory functions. Stampfel G, Kazmar T, Frank O, Wienerroither S, Reiter F, Stark A. Nature. 2015 Nov 9. doi: 10.1038/nature15545. PubMed 26550828.
Backbone
  Vector backbone: pDONR221
  Backbone manufacturer: Invitrogen
  Backbone size w/o insert (bp): 4762
  Vector type: Gateway entry vector
Growth in bacteria
  Bacterial resistance: Kanamycin, 50 μg/mL
  Growth temperature: 37°C
  Growth strain: DH5alpha
  Copy number: High Copy
Gene/Insert
  Gene/Insert name: Sas10 (alt names: FBgn0029755; CG4202, FBtr0070751)
  Species: D. melanogaster (fly)
  Insert size (bp): 1284
  Entrez Gene: Sas10 (a.k.a. CG4202, Dmel\CG4202, dSAS10, l(1)G0106, sas-10, sas10)
  Cloning method: Gateway Cloning
  Sequencing primers: 5′ M13-F20; 3′ M13R
Terms and licenses: Academic/Nonprofit Terms; Industry Terms: Not Available to Industry
How to cite: pFOSGE_COF1F09 was a gift from Alexander Stark (Addgene plasmid # 70836 ; http://n2t.net/addgene:70836 ; RRID:Addgene_70836)
