[The description below was written by a language model from this plasmid's Addgene catalogue record.]
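Description:
pFOSGE_COF1F09 is a Gateway entry clone built on the commercial pDONR221 donor backbone and carrying the Drosophila melanogaster gene Sas10 (also known as CG4202) as an insert of about 1.3 kb. It is a purely bacterial cloning plasmid: it is maintained at high copy in standard E. coli strains and selected with kanamycin. The insert was introduced by Gateway recombination. In general, recombination into a pDONR vector replaces the donor's counter-selection cassette with the gene of interest and leaves it flanked by attL sites, although no feature table is provided here to confirm the exact site configuration. M13 forward and reverse priming sites on either side of the insert are listed for sequence verification.

As an entry clone, the plasmid has no stated promoter, tag or reporter driving expression of Sas10, and it is not meant to express the protein itself. Its role is to serve as a shuttle source, so that the Sas10 sequence can be moved by an LR recombination reaction into any compatible destination vector, which then supplies the promoter, fusion partners and host-specific elements. The record does not say whether the insert includes a stop codon, which would determine its suitability for C-terminal fusions, and it does not give details of the exact transcript boundaries beyond the annotated transcript identifier. The associated publication concerns the context-dependent regulatory functions of transcriptional regulators, which suggests that this clone belongs to a larger collection of fly factor clones assembled for systematic functional testing. The record itself states its purpose only as a Gateway entry clone.
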