>Addgene plasmid #70836 | pFOSGE_COF1F09 | depositor partial sequence | sequence record 126778 | insert
ATGGACAGCGACGGTGACGACTACGTGATGAGCGGCTCCGACCAGGAGTACGATGACGAGGAGCGCGAAA
TACTCGAAGATCTGCGCAAGCAGCGCAAAAAGCCACATGATCCCGTCCAGGAAGTGCTCGGTTTCAGTGA
TGATGACGACGACGACGACGACGACGACGAGGAGGAGCAGCAGGATGTGGCGGAACTGATGCGCGACAGT
GACATCGAGGGCGCCGAAGACGATGACCGCGATCTGCCCAACACCATGGACTGGGGCAGCAAACGGAGCA
CGTACTACAACACCGACTTTGTGGACCAGGACTACAGCAGCTACAATGCCCAGGAGGAGGAGCAGGCACG
CGCCGAGGAGGAGGAGGCCAAAAAGATCCAGCTGCGTCTGGCCAAGCGCATGAGCGAGGCCGATTTCCAG
CTGGACAATGTAGAAGCAGCGCCCGCAGGCAGCAGTGATGACAACGAGCTGAGCCATATAACCAAAGTGA
CCAGCGATCTGGCCGGCCTATCAGAACGCGAGCGACGACAGCTGATGCACAGTGAGTCGCCGGAGTTCAT
CATTCTCACCCAGGATTTTCAACAGCATCTCGACGAGGTGAAGAACCTATTGAAACCGGTGCTCAACTAC
GTTCGCAAACACGATGTGCCCATGGTGCCGGCGCTGCAATATGCCGGACTCTGCCACACCGTGCTCACCA
CCTACTGCTCCAATGTGGCTTTCTATCTGCTGCTCAAGGCACGTCGCATCGACGTCAAGGCCCATCCGGT
GATTAGGCGGCTGGTGCAACTCAAGGATCTGATCGAGGAGCTTAAGCCGCGCTACGAGGAATACATTCGA
CCGCAGCTGGAGGCGCTGCTGGAGAGGATTGAAGATGGCGATGCATTCACCGTGCTGGATGTGGCACAGC
GCAAGGCTAAGCTGCAGATACTCAACAAGTACAACGATGGCCAGCAGGCGTCAGTGAGCTCCGATGATGA
TGATAATGATGACGATGACGATGCTGAGAGTAAGGAGAAGGATCTGCAAGAGGAGGCTGGTGAGGAGGAG
GAAGAGGAGGATGCGCGACGCGGCATCACCTATCAGATGGCCAAGAACAAGGGCCTCACGCCGCACCGCA
AAAAGGAGCTGCGCAATCCGCGCGTTAAGCATCGCGGCAAATACCGAAAGGCGCTCATCCGGCGCAAGGG
AGCCGTGCGCACGGTGCGCAAGGAGCTGCAGCGCTACGGCGGCGAATTGTCCGGCATCAAGGCCGGCGTC
ACGAAGAGCGTCAAGTTCCGCACC
