>Addgene plasmid #70836 | pFOSGE_COF1F09 | addgene partial sequence | sequence record 130735 | M13-F20 5'-TGTAAAACGACGGCCAGT-3'
ATTTTATTTTGACTGATAGTGACCTGTTCGTTGCAACAAATTGATGAGCAATGCTTTTTTATAATGCCAA
CTTTGTACAAAAAAGCAGGCTTCATGGACAGCGACGGTGACGACTACGTGATGAGCGGCTCCGACCAGGA
GTACGATGACGAGGAGCGCGAAATACTCGAAGATCTGCGCAAGCAGCGCAAAAAGCCACATGATCCCGTC
CAGGAAGTGCTCGGTTTCAGTGATGATGACGACGACGACGACGACGACGACGAGGAGGAGCAGCAGGATG
TGGCGGAACTGATGCGCGACAGTGACATCGAGGGCGCCGAAGACGATGACCGCGATCTGCCCAACACCAT
GGACTGGGGCAGCAAACGGAGCACGTACTACAACACCGACTTTGTGGACCAGGACTACAGCAGCTACAAT
GCCCAGGAGGAGGAGCAGGCACGCGCCGAGGAGGAGGAGGCCAAAAAGATCCAGCTGCGTCTGGCCAAGC
GCATGAGCGAGGCCGATTTCCAGCTGGACAATGTAGAAGCAGCGCCCGCAGGCAGCAGTGATGACAACGA
GCTGAGCCATATAACCAAAGTGACCAGCGATCTGGCCGGCCTATCAGAACGCGAGCGACGACAGCTGATG
CACAGTGAGTCGCCGGAGTTCATCATTCTCACCCAGGATTTTCAACAGCATCTCGACGAGGTGAAGAACC
TATTGAAACCGGTGCTCAACTACGTTCGCAAACACGATGTGCCCATGGTGCCGGCGCTGCAATATGCCGG
ACTCTGCCACACCGTGCTCACCACCTACTGCTCCAATGTGGCTTTCTATCTGCTGCTCAAGGCACGTCGC
ATCGACGTCA
