>Addgene plasmid #70836 | pFOSGE_COF1F09 | addgene partial sequence | sequence record 130736 | M13-Rev 5'-CAGGAAACAGCTATGACC-3'
ATAATGATTTTATTTTGACTGATAGTGACCTGTTCGTTGCAACAAATTGATAAGCAATGCTTTCTTATAA
TGCCAACTTTGTACAAGAAAGCTGGGTCGGTGCGGAACTTGACGCTCTTCGTGACGCCGGCCTTGATGCC
GGACAATTCGCCGCCGTAGCGCTGCAGCTCCTTGCGCACCGTGCGCACGGCTCCCTTGCGCCGGATGAGC
GCCTTTCGGTATTTGCCGCGATGCTTAACGCGCGGATTGCGCAGCTCCTTTTTGCGGTGCGGCGTGAGGC
CCTTGTTCTTGGCCATCTGATAGGTGATGCCGCGTCGCGCATCCTCCTCTTCCTCCTCCTCACCAGCCTC
CTCTTGCAGATCCTTCTCCTTACTCTCAGCATCGTCATCGTCATCATTATCATCATCATCGGAGCTCACT
GACGCCTGCTGGCCATCGTTGTACTTGTTGAGTATCTGCAGCTTAGCCTTGCGCTGTGCCACATCCAGCA
CGGTGAATGCATCGCCATCTTCAATCCTCTCCAGCAGCGCCTCCAGCTGCGGTCGAATGTATTCCTCGTA
GCGCGGCTTAAGCTCCTCGATCAGATCCTTGAGTTGCACCAGCCGCCTAATCACCGGATGGGCCTTGACG
TCGATGCGACGTGCCTTGAGCAGCAGATAGAAAGCCACATTGGAGCAGTAGGTGGTGAGCACGGTGTGGC
AGAGTCCGGCATATTGCAGCGCCGGCACCATGGGCACATCGTGTTTGCGAACGTAGTTGAGCACCGGTTT
CAATAGGTTCTTCACCTCGTCGAGATGCTGTTGAA
